Addgene plasmid #133996: pLAI-Env
Purpose: Env gene from HIV-1 LAI in pcDNA3.1 expression vector
Depositing lab: Himanshu Garg. Depositing organization: Texas Tech University Health Sciences Center El Paso. Publication: HIV-1 Env Glycoprotein Phenotype along with Immune Activation Determines CD4 T Cell Loss in HIV Patients. Joshi A, Sedano M, Beauchamp B, Punke EB, Mulla ZD, Meza A, Alozie OK, Mukherjee D, Garg H. J Immunol. 2016 Feb 15;196(4):1768-79. doi: 10.4049/jimmunol.1501588. Epub 2016 Jan 13. PubMed 26764036.
Backbone
  Vector backbone: pcDNA3.1
  Vector type: Mammalian Expression
  Selectable markers: Neomycin (select with G418)
Growth in bacteria
  Bacterial resistance: Ampicillin, 100 μg/mL
  Growth temperature: 37°C
  Growth strain: DH5alpha
  Growth instructions: The bacterial strain XL10 Gold is preferred for downstream applications.
  Copy number: Unknown
Gene/Insert
  Gene/Insert name: Envelope Glycoprotein
  Promoter: CMV
  Cloning method: TOPO Cloning
  Sequencing primers: 5′ CMV Forward
Terms and licenses: Academic/Nonprofit Terms; Industry Terms: Not Available to Industry
How to cite: pLAI-Env was a gift from Himanshu Garg (Addgene plasmid # 133996 ; http://n2t.net/addgene:133996 ; RRID:Addgene_133996)
