[The description below was written by a language model from this plasmid's Addgene catalogue record and pLannotate feature annotations shown in this document.]
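Description:
pLAI-Env is a mammalian expression plasmid of about 8.5 kb that carries the envelope glycoprotein gene of the HIV-1 LAI isolate, inserted by TOPO cloning into a pcDNA3.1 backbone. In bacteria it is maintained through a high-copy ColE1/pUC-type origin and selected with ampicillin via the β-lactamase gene. An f1 origin is also present. For selection in mammalian cells, an SV40 early promoter drives a neomycin phosphotransferase cassette that ends in an SV40 polyadenylation signal and confers G418 resistance.

The payload sits between the CMV immediate-early enhancer/promoter and the bovine growth hormone polyadenylation signal, and a T7 promoter lies just upstream of the insert. The feature table indicates that the insert is a contiguous stretch of the HIV-1 genome rather than the env open reading frame alone. It begins with a fragment of tat, followed by vpu, which overlaps the start of env as it does in the virus. It then continues through the Rev response element, a fragment of Rev and a short fragment of nef. The automated annotation marks only the first part of env as a coding match, but the RRE and the Rev fragment lie within the region that env would occupy. The RRE normally mediates Rev-dependent nuclear export of env-containing transcripts; the record does not say whether functional Rev is produced from this plasmid. A vector-derived V5 epitope sequence lies downstream of the insert, and the record does not indicate that it is fused in frame to Env.

The associated study concerns how Env glycoprotein phenotype relates to CD4 T cell loss in HIV patients, which is consistent with using this plasmid to express LAI Env in transfected mammalian cells for functional studies of the glycoprotein.
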