Features (pLannotate 1.2.2; 26 found; start..end, strand, type, name):
    172..551     +  enhancer       CMV enhancer: human cytomegalovirus immediate early enhancer
    552..755     +  promoter       CMV promoter: human cytomegalovirus (CMV) immediate early promoter
    751..784     +  LTR            5' LTR (truncated) (fragment): truncated 5' long terminal repeat (LTR) from HIV-1
    800..818     +  promoter       T7 promoter: promoter for bacteriophage T7 RNA polymerase
    864..974     +  CDS            tat (fragment): TAT_HV1BR - Experimental evidence at protein level: Swiss-Prot protein existence level 1. Extracellular circulating Tat can be endocytosed by surrounding uninfected cells via the binding to several surface receptors such as CD26, CXCR4, heparan sulfate proteoglycans (HSPG) or LDLR. Neurons are rarely infected, but they internalize Tat via their LDLR. Through its interaction with nuclear HATs, Tat is potentially able to control the acetylation-dependent cellular gene expression. Modulates the expression of many cellular genes involved in cell survival, proliferation or in coding for cytokines o
    990..1232    +  CDS            vpu: VPU_HV1BR - Experimental evidence at protein level: Swiss-Prot protein existence level 1. Enhances virion budding by targeting host CD4 and Tetherin/BST2 to proteasome degradation. Degradation of CD4 prevents any unwanted premature interactions between viral Env and its host receptor CD4 in the endoplasmic reticulum. Degradation of antiretroviral protein Tetherin/BST2 is important for virion budding, as BST2 tethers new viral particles to the host cell membrane. Mechanistically, Vpu bridges either CD4 or BST2 to BTRC, a substrate recognition subunit of the Skp1/Cullin/F-box protein E3 ubiquiti
   1150..2439    +  CDS            env: ENV_HV1N5 - Experimental evidence at protein level: Swiss-Prot protein existence level 1. From Human immunodeficiency virus type 1 group M subtype B (isolate NY5) (HIV-1).
   2709..2942    +  misc_feature   RRE: The Rev response element (RRE) of HIV-1 allows for Rev-dependent mRNA export from the nucleus to the cytoplasm.
   3319..3593    +  CDS            Rev (fragment): human immunodeficiency virus 1 (HIV-1) Rev protein; rev; enhances nuclear export of unspliced and incompletely spliced viral mRNAs
   3737..3844    +  CDS            nef (fragment): NEF_HV1Z2 - Experimental evidence at protein level: Swiss-Prot protein existence level 1. Extracellular Nef protein targets CD4(+) T-lymphocytes for apoptosis by interacting with CXCR4 surface receptors. From Human immunodeficiency virus type 1 group M subtype D (isolate Z2/CDC-Z34) (HIV-1).
   3927..3968    +  CDS            V5 tag: epitope tag from simian virus 5
   4024..4248    +  polyA_signal   bGH poly(A) signal: bovine growth hormone polyadenylation signal
   4252..4273    +  promoter       SV40 promoter (fragment): SV40 enhancer and early promoter
   4294..4722    +  rep_origin     f1 ori (sequence partly withheld): f1 bacteriophage origin of replication; arrow indicates direction of (+) strand synthesis
   4736..5065    +  promoter       SV40 promoter: SV40 enhancer and early promoter
   5132..5923    +  CDS            neo: KKA2_KLEPN - Also known as kan, nptII. Experimental evidence at protein level: Swiss-Prot protein existence level 1. Resistance to kanamycin, neomycin, paromomycin, ribostamycin, butirosin and gentamicin B. From Klebsiella pneumoniae.
   5949..6107    +  CDS            ble (fragment): BLE_KLEPN - Experimental evidence at protein level: Swiss-Prot protein existence level 1. Binding protein with a strong affinity to the bleomycin family of antibiotics. Binds to CL990; an antimitotic-antibiotic compound. From Klebsiella pneumoniae.
   6102..6223    +  polyA_signal   SV40 poly(A) signal: SV40 polyadenylation signal
   6296..6312    -  protein_bind   lac operator: The lac repressor binds to the lac operator to inhibit transcription in E. coli. This inhibition can be relieved by adding lactose or isopropyl-β-D-thiogalactopyranoside (IPTG). lac repressor encoded by lacI
   6320..6350    -  promoter       lac promoter: promoter for the E. coli lac operon
   6365..6386    -  protein_bind   CAP binding site: CAP binding activates transcription in the presence of cAMP. E. coli catabolite activator protein
   6399..6491    -  CDS            lacI (fragment): lac repressor; lacI; The lac repressor binds to the lac operator to inhibit transcription in E. coli. This inhibition can be relieved by adding lactose or isopropyl-β-D-thiogalactopyranoside (IPTG).
   6674..7262    -  rep_origin     ori: high-copy-number ColE1/pMB1/pBR322/pUC origin of replication
   7433..8293    -  CDS            AmpR: β-lactamase; bla; confers resistance to ampicillin, carbenicillin, and related antibiotics
   8294..8398    -  promoter       AmpR promoter: bla
   8457..17      -  misc_feature   bom (fragment) (across the origin): basis of mobility region from pBR322
>Addgene plasmid #133996 | pLAI-Env | addgene full sequence | sequence record 267120 | Addgene NGS Result
CATAGTTAAGCCAGTATCTGCTCCCTGCTTGTGTGTTGGAGGTCGCTGAGTAGTGCGCGAGCAAAATTTA
AGCTACAACAAGGCAAGGCTTGACCGACAATTGCATGAAGAATCTGCTTAGGGTTAGGCGTTTTGCGCTG
CTTCGCGATGTACGGGCCAGATATACGCGTTGACATTGATTATTGACTAGTTATTAATAGTAATCAATTA
CGGGGTCATTAGTTCATAGCCCATATATGGAGTTCCGCGTTACATAACTTACGGTAAATGGCCCGCCTGG
CTGACCGCCCAACGACCCCCGCCCATTGACGTCAATAATGACGTATGTTCCCATAGTAACGCCAATAGGG
ACTTTCCATTGACGTCAATGGGTGGAGTATTTACGGTAAACTGCCCACTTGGCAGTACATCAAGTGTATC
ATATGCCAAGTACGCCCCCTATTGACGTCAATGACGGTAAATGGCCCGCCTGGCATTATGCCCAGTACAT
GACCTTATGGGACTTTCCTACTTGGCAGTACATCTACGTATTAGTCATCGCTATTACCATGGTGATGCGG
TTTTGGCAGTACATCAATGGGCGTGGATAGCGGTTTGACTCACGGGGATTTCCAAGTCTCCACCCCATTG
ACGTCAATGGGAGTTTGTTTTGGCACCAAAATCAACGGGACTTTCCAAAATGTCGTAACAACTCCGCCCC
ATTGACGCAAATGGGCGGTAGGCGTGTACGGTGGGAGGTCTATATAAGCAGAGCTCTCTGGCTAACTAGA
GAACCCACTGCTTACTGGCTTATCGAAATTAATACGACTCACTATAGGGAGACCCAAGCTGGCTAGTTAA
GCTTGGTACCGAGCTCGGATCCAGTACCCTTCACCGATCAAGCTTTAGGCATCTCCTATGGCAGGAAGAA
GCGGAGACAGCGACGAAGACCTCCTCAAGGCAGTCAGACTCATCAAGTTTCTCTATCAAAGCAGTAAGTA
GTACATGTAATGCAACCTATACAAATAGCAATAGCAGCATTAGTAGTAGCAATAATAATAGCAATAGTTG
TGTGGTCCATAGTAATCATAGAATATAGGAAAATATTAAGACAAAGAAAAATAGACAGGTTAATTGATAG
ACTAATAGAAAGAGCAGAAGACAGTGGCAATGAGAGTGAAGGAGAAATATCAGCACTTGTGGAGATGGGG
GTGGAAATGGGGCACCATGCTCCTTGGGATATTGATGATCTGTAGTGCTACAGAAAAATTGTGGGTCACA
GTCTATTATGGGGTACCTGTGTGGAAGGAAGCAACCACCACTCTATTTTGTGCATCAGATGCTAAAGCAT
ATGATACAGAGGTACATAATGTTTGGGCCACACATGCCTGTGTACCCACAGACCCCAACCCACAAGAAGT
AGTATTGGTAAATGTGACAGAAAATTTTAACATGTGGAAAAATGACATGGTAGAACAGATGCATGAGGAT
ATAATCAGTTTATGGGATCAAAGCCTAAAGCCATGTGTAAAATTAACCCCACTCTGTGTTAGTTTAAAGT
GCACTGATTTGGGGAATGCTACTAATACCAATAGTAGTAATACCAATAGTAGTAGCGGGGAAATGATGAT
GGAGAAAGGAGAGATAAAAAACTGCTCTTTCAATATCAGCACAAGCATAAGAGGTAAGGTGCAGAAAGAA
TATGCATTTTTTTATAAACTTGATATAATACCAATAGATAATGATACTACCAGCTATACGTTGACAAGTT
GTAACACCTCAGTCATTACACAGGCCTGTCCAAAGGTATCCTTTGAGCCAATTCCCATACATTATTGTGC
CCCGGCTGGTTTTGCGATTCTAAAATGTAATAATAAGACGTTCAATGGAACAGGACCATGTACAAATGTC
AGCACAGTACAATGTACACATGGAATTAGGCCAGTAGTATCAACTCAACTGCTGTTGAATGGCAGTCTAG
CAGAAGAAGAGGTAGTAATTAGATCTGCCAATTTCACAGACAATGCTAAAACCATAATAGTACAGCTGAA
CCAATCTGTAGAAATTAATTGTACAAGACCCAACAACAATACAAGAAAAAGTATCCGTATCCAGAGGGGA
CCAGGGAGAGCATTTGTTACAATAGGAAAAATAGGAAATATGAGACAAGCACATTGTAACATTAGTAGAG
CAAAATGGAATGCCACTTTAAAACAGATAGCTAGCAAATTAAGAGAACAATTTGGAAATAATAAAACAAT
AATCTTTAAGCAATCCTCAGGAGGGGACCCAGAAATTGTAACGCACAGTTTTAATTGTGGAGGGGAATTT
TTCTACTGTAATTCAACACAACTGTTTAATAGTACTTGGTTTAATAGTACTTGGAGTACTGAAGGGTCAA
ATAACACTGAAGGAAGTGACACAATCACACTCCCATGCAGAATAAAACAATTTATAAACATGTGGCAGGA
AGTAGGAAAAGCAATGTATGCCCCTCCCATCAGCGGACAAATTAGATGTTCATCAAATATTACAGGGCTG
CTATTAACAAGAGATGGTGGTAATAACAACAATGGGTCCGAGATCTTCAGACCTGGAGGAGGAGATATGA
GGGACAATTGGAGAAGTGAATTATATAAATATAAAGTAGTAAAAATTGAACCATTAGGAGTAGCACCCAC
CAAGGCAAAGAGAAGAGTGGTGCAGAGAGAAAAAAGAGCAGTGGGAATAGGAGCTTTGTTCCTTGGGTTC
TTGGGAGCAGCAGGAAGCACTATGGGCGCAGCGTCAATGACGCTGACGGTACAGGCCAGACAATTATTGT
CTGGTATAGTGCAGCAGCAGAACAATTTGCTGAGGGCTATTGAGGCGCAACAGCATCTGTTGCAACTCAC
AGTCTGGGGCATCAAGCAGCTCCAGGCAAGAATCCTGGCTGTGGAAAGATACCTAAAGGATCAACAGCTC
CTGGGGATTTGGGGTTGCTCTGGAAAACTCATTTGCACCACTGCTGTGCCTTGGAATGCTAGTTGGAGTA
ATAAATCTCTGGAACAGATTTGGAATAACATGACCTGGATGGAGTGGGACAGAGAAATTAACAATTACAC
AAGCTTAATACATTCCTTAATTGAAGAATCGCAAAACCAGCAAGAAAAGAATGAACAAGAATTATTGGAA
TTAGATAAATGGGCAAGTTTGTGGAATTGGTTTAACATAACAAATTGGCTGTGGTATATAAAAATATTCA
TAATGATAGTAGGAGGCTTGGTAGGTTTAAGAATAGTTTTTGCTGTACTTTCTATAGTGAATAGAGTTAG
GCAGGGATATTCACCATTATCGTTTCAGACCCACCTCCCAACCCCGAGGGGACCCGACAGGCCCGAAGGA
ATAGAAGAAGAAGGTGGAGAGAGAGACAGAGACAGATCCATTCGATTAGTGAACGGATCCTTAGCACTTA
TCTGGGACGATCTGCGGAGCCTGTGCCTCTTCAGCTACCACCGCTTGAGAGACTTACTCTTGATTGTAAC
GAGGATTGTGGAACTTCTGGGACGCAGGGGGTGGGAAGCCCTCAAATATTGGTGGAATCTCCTACAGTAT
TGGAGTCAGGAACTAAAGAATAGTGCTGTTAGCTTGCTCAATGCCACAGCCATAGCAGTAGCTGAGGGGA
CAGATAGGGTTATAGAAGTAGTACAAGGAGCTTGTAGAGCTATTCGCCACATACCTAGAAGAATAAGACA
GGGCTTGGAAAGGATTTTGCTATAAGATGGGTGGCAAGTGGTCAAAAAGTAGTGTGGTTGGATGGCCTAC
TGTAAGGGAAAGAATGAGACGAGCTGAGCCAGCAGCAGATGGGGTGGGAGCAGTATCTCGAGACGGATCC
AGCTAAGGGTCAAGACAATTCTGCAGATATCCAGCACAGTGGCGGCCGCTCGAGTCTAGAGGGCCCGCGG
TTCGAAGGTAAGCCTATCCCTAACCCTCTCCTCGGTCTCGATTCTACGCGTACCGGTCATCATCACCATC
ACCATTGAGTTTAAACCCGCTGATCAGCCTCGACTGTGCCTTCTAGTTGCCAGCCATCTGTTGTTTGCCC
CTCCCCCGTGCCTTCCTTGACCCTGGAAGGTGCCACTCCCACTGTCCTTTCCTAATAAAATGAGGAAATT
GCATCGCATTGTCTGAGTAGGTGTCATTCTATTCTGGGGGGTGGGGTGGGGCAGGACAGCAAGGGGGAGG
ATTGGGAAGACAATAGCAGGCATGCTGGGGATGCGGTGGGCTCTATGGCTTCTGAGGCGGAAAGAACCAG
CTGGGGCTCTAGGGGGTATCCCC
[124 nt withheld, positions 4294-4417]
C
[91 nt withheld, positions 4419-4509]
A
[49 nt withheld, positions 4511-4559]
CCTTTGACGTTGGAGTCCACGTTCTTT
[37 nt withheld, positions 4587-4623]
ACCCTATCTCGGTCTATTCTTTTGATTTATAAGGGATTTTGCCGATTTCGGCCTATTGGTTAAAAAATGA
GCTGATTTAACAAAAATTTAACGCGAATTAATTCTGTGGAATGTGTGTCAGTTAGGGTGTGGAAAGTCCC
CAGGCTCCCCAGCAGGCAGAAGTATGCAAAGCATGCATCTCAATTAGTCAGCAACCAGGTGTGGAAAGTC
CCCAGGCTCCCCAGCAGGCAGAAGTATGCAAAGCATGCATCTCAATTAGTCAGCAACCATAGTCCCGCCC
CTAACTCCGCCCATCCCGCCCCTAACTCCGCCCAGTTCCGCCCATTCTCCGCCCCATGGCTGACTAATTT
TTTTTATTTATGCAGAGGCCGAGGCCGCCTCTGCCTCTGAGCTATTCCAGAAGTAGTGAGGAGGCTTTTT
TGGAGGCCTAGGCTTTTGCAAAAAGCTCCCGGGAGCTTGTATATCCATTTTCGGATCTGATCAAGAGACA
GGATGAGGATCGTTTCGCATGATTGAACAAGATGGATTGCACGCAGGTTCTCCGGCCGCTTGGGTGGAGA
GGCTATTCGGCTATGACTGGGCACAACAGACAATCGGCTGCTCTGATGCCGCCGTGTTCCGGCTGTCAGC
GCAGGGGCGCCCGGTTCTTTTTGTCAAGACCGACCTGTCCGGTGCCCTGAATGAACTGCAGGACGAGGCA
GCGCGGCTATCGTGGCTGGCCACGACGGGCGTTCCTTGCGCAGCTGTGCTCGACGTTGTCACTGAAGCGG
GAAGGGACTGGCTGCTATTGGGCGAAGTGCCGGGGCAGGATCTCCTGTCATCTCACCTTGCTCCTGCCGA
GAAAGTATCCATCATGGCTGATGCAATGCGGCGGCTGCATACGCTTGATCCGGCTACCTGCCCATTCGAC
CACCAAGCGAAACATCGCATCGAGCGAGCACGTACTCGGATGGAAGCCGGTCTTGTCGATCAGGATGATC
TGGACGAAGAGCATCAGGGGCTCGCGCCAGCCGAACTGTTCGCCAGGCTCAAGGCGCGCATGCCCGACGG
CGAGGATCTCGTCGTGACCCATGGCGATGCCTGCTTGCCGAATATCATGGTGGAAAATGGCCGCTTTTCT
GGATTCATCGACTGTGGCCGGCTGGGTGTGGCGGACCGCTATCAGGACATAGCGTTGGCTACCCGTGATA
TTGCTGAAGAGCTTGGCGGCGAATGGGCTGACCGCTTCCTCGTGCTTTACGGTATCGCCGCTCCCGATTC
GCAGCGCATCGCCTTCTATCGCCTTCTTGACGAGTTCTTCTGAGCGGGACTCTGGGGTTCGCGAAATGAC
CGACCAAGCGACGCCCAACCTGCCATCACGAGATTTCGATTCCACCGCCGCCTTCTATGAAAGGTTGGGC
TTCGGAATCGTTTTCCGGGACGCCGGCTGGATGATCCTCCAGCGCGGGGATCTCATGCTGGAGTTCTTCG
CCCACCCCAACTTGTTTATTGCAGCTTATAATGGTTACAAATAAAGCAATAGCATCACAAATTTCACAAA
TAAAGCATTTTTTTCACTGCATTCTAGTTGTGGTTTGTCCAAACTCATCAATGTATCTTATCATGTCTGT
ATACCGTCGACCTCTAGCTAGAGCTTGGCGTAATCATGGTCATAGCTGTTTCCTGTGTGAAATTGTTATC
CGCTCACAATTCCACACAACATACGAGCCGGAAGCATAAAGTGTAAAGCCTGGGGTGCCTAATGAGTGAG
CTAACTCACATTAATTGCGTTGCGCTCACTGCCCGCTTTCCAGTCGGGAAACCTGTCGTGCCAGCTGCAT
TAATGAATCGGCCAACGCGCGGGGAGAGGCGGTTTGCGTATTGGGCGCTCTTCCGCTTCCTCGCTCACTG
ACTCGCTGCGCTCGGTCGTTCGGCTGCGGCGAGCGGTATCAGCTCACTCAAAGGCGGTAATACGGTTATC
CACAGAATCAGGGGATAACGCAGGAAAGAACATGTGAGCAAAAGGCCAGCAAAAGGCCAGGAACCGTAAA
AAGGCCGCGTTGCTGGCGTTTTTCCATAGGCTCCGCCCCCCTGACGAGCATCACAAAAATCGACGCTCAA
GTCAGAGGTGGCGAAACCCGACAGGACTATAAAGATACCAGGCGTTTCCCCCTGGAAGCTCCCTCGTGCG
CTCTCCTGTTCCGACCCTGCCGCTTACCGGATACCTGTCCGCCTTTCTCCCTTCGGGAAGCGTGGCGCTT
TCTCATAGCTCACGCTGTAGGTATCTCAGTTCGGTGTAGGTCGTTCGCTCCAAGCTGGGCTGTGTGCACG
AACCCCCCGTTCAGCCCGACCGCTGCGCCTTATCCGGTAACTATCGTCTTGAGTCCAACCCGGTAAGACA
CGACTTATCGCCACTGGCAGCAGCCACTGGTAACAGGATTAGCAGAGCGAGGTATGTAGGCGGTGCTACA
GAGTTCTTGAAGTGGTGGCCTAACTACGGCTACACTAGAAGAACAGTATTTGGTATCTGCGCTCTGCTGA
AGCCAGTTACCTTCGGAAAAAGAGTTGGTAGCTCTTGATCCGGCAAACAAACCACCGCTGGTAGCGGTGG
TTTTTTTGTTTGCAAGCAGCAGATTACGCGCAGAAAAAAAGGATCTCAAGAAGATCCTTTGATCTTTTCT
ACGGGGTCTGACGCTCAGTGGAACGAAAACTCACGTTAAGGGATTTTGGTCATGAGATTATCAAAAAGGA
TCTTCACCTAGATCCTTTTAAATTAAAAATGAAGTTTTAAATCAATCTAAAGTATATATGAGTAAACTTG
GTCTGACAGTTACCAATGCTTAATCAGTGAGGCACCTATCTCAGCGATCTGTCTATTTCGTTCATCCATA
GTTGCCTGACTCCCCGTCGTGTAGATAACTACGATACGGGAGGGCTTACCATCTGGCCCCAGTGCTGCAA
TGATACCGCGAGACCCACGCTCACCGGCTCCAGATTTATCAGCAATAAACCAGCCAGCCGGAAGGGCCGA
GCGCAGAAGTGGTCCTGCAACTTTATCCGCCTCCATCCAGTCTATTAATTGTTGCCGGGAAGCTAGAGTA
AGTAGTTCGCCAGTTAATAGTTTGCGCAACGTTGTTGCCATTGCTACAGGCATCGTGGTGTCACGCTCGT
CGTTTGGTATGGCTTCATTCAGCTCCGGTTCCCAACGATCAAGGCGAGTTACATGATCCCCCATGTTGTG
CAAAAAAGCGGTTAGCTCCTTCGGTCCTCCGATCGTTGTCAGAAGTAAGTTGGCCGCAGTGTTATCACTC
ATGGTTATGGCAGCACTGCATAATTCTCTTACTGTCATGCCATCCGTAAGATGCTTTTCTGTGACTGGTG
AGTACTCAACCAAGTCATTCTGAGAATAGTGTATGCGGCGACCGAGTTGCTCTTGCCCGGCGTCAATACG
GGATAATACCGCGCCACATAGCAGAACTTTAAAAGTGCTCATCATTGGAAAACGTTCTTCGGGGCGAAAA
CTCTCAAGGATCTTACCGCTGTTGAGATCCAGTTCGATGTAACCCACTCGTGCACCCAACTGATCTTCAG
CATCTTTTACTTTCACCAGCGTTTCTGGGTGAGCAAAAACAGGAAGGCAAAATGCCGCAAAAAAGGGAAT
AAGGGCGACACGGAAATGTTGAATACTCATACTCTTCCTTTTTCAATATTATTGAAGCATTTATCAGGGT
TATTGTCTCATGAGCGGATACATATTTGAATGTATTTAGAAAAATAAACAAATAGGGGTTCCGCGCACAT
TTCCCCGAAAAGTGCCACCTGACGTCGACGGATCGGGAGATCTCCCGATCCCCTATGGTGCACTCTCAGT
ACAATCTGCTCTGATGCCG
