>Addgene plasmid #133996 | pLAI-Env | depositor partial sequence | sequence record 273524 | lai-env-new-seq-fasta
GCTTGGTACCGAGCTCGGATCCAGTACCCTTCACCGATCAAGCTTTAGGCATCTCCTATGGCAGGAAGAA
GCGGAGACAGCGACGAAGACCTCCTCAAGGCAGTCAGACTCATCAAGTTTCTCTATCAAAGCAGTAAGTA
GTACATGTAATGCAACCTATACAAATAGCAATAGCAGCATTAGTAGTAGCAATAATAATAGCAATAGTTG
TGTGGTCCATAGTAATCATAGAATATAGGAAAATATTAAGACAAAGAAAAATAGACAGGTTAATTGATAG
ACTAATAGAAAGAGCAGAAGACAGTGGCAATGAGAGTGAAGGAGAAATATCAGCACTTGTGGAGATGGGG
GTGGAAATGGGGCACCATGCTCCTTGGGATATTGATGATCTGTAGTGCTACAGAAAAATTGTGGGTCACA
GTCTATTATGGGGTACCTGTGTGGAAGGAAGCAACCACCACTCTATTTTGTGCATCAGATGCTAAAGCAT
ATGATACAGAGGTACATAATGTTTGGGCCACACATGCCTGTGTACCCACAGACCCCAACCCACAAGAAGT
AGTATTGGTAAATGTGACAGAAAATTTTAACATGTGGAAAAATGACATGGTAGAACAGATGCATGAGGAT
ATAATCAGTTTATGGGATCAAAGCCTAAAGCCATGTGTAAAATTAACCCCACTCTGTGTTAGTTTAAAGT
GCACTGATTTGGGGAATGCTACTAATACCAATAGTAGTAATACCAATAGTAGTAGCGGGGAAATGATGAT
GGAGAAAGGAGAGATAAAAAACTGCTCTTTCAATATCAGCACAAGCATAAGAGGTAAGGTGCAGAAAGAA
TATGCATTTTTTTATAAACTTGATATAATACCAATAGATAATGATACTACCAGCTATACGTTGACAAGTT
GTAACACCTCAGTCATTACACAGGCCTGTCCAAAGGTATCCTTTGAGCCAATTCCCATACATTATTGTGC
CCCGGCTGGTTTTGCGATTCTAAAATGTAATAATAAGACGTTCAATGGAACAGGACCATGTACAAATGTC
AGCACAGTACAATGTACACATGGAATTAGGCCAGTAGTATCAACTCAACTGCTGTTGAATGGCAGTCTAG
CAGAAGAAGAGGTAGTAATTAGATCTGCCAATTTCACAGACAATGCTAAAACCATAATAGTACAGCTGAA
CCAATCTGTAGAAATTAATTGTACAAGACCCAACAACAATACAAGAAAAAGTATCCGTATCCAGAGGGGA
CCAGGGAGAGCATTTGTTACAATAGGAAAAATAGGAAATATGAGACAAGCACATTGTAACATTAGTAGAG
CAAAATGGAATGCCACTTTAAAACAGATAGCTAGCAAATTAAGAGAACAATTTGGAAATAATAAAACAAT
AATCTTTAAGCAATCCTCAGGAGGGGACCCAGAAATTGTAACGCACAGTTTTAATTGTGGAGGGGAATTT
TTCTACTGTAATTCAACACAACTGTTTAATAGTACTTGGTTTAATAGTACTTGGAGTACTGAAGGGTCAA
ATAACACTGAAGGAAGTGACACAATCACACTCCCATGCAGAATAAAACAATTTATAAACATGTGGCAGGA
AGTAGGAAAAGCAATGTATGCCCCTCCCATCAGCGGACAAATTAGATGTTCATCAAATATTACAGGGCTG
CTATTAACAAGAGATGGTGGTAATAACAACAATGGGTCCGAGATCTTCAGACCTGGAGGAGGAGATATGA
GGGACAATTGGAGAAGTGAATTATATAAATATAAAGTAGTAAAAATTGAACCATTAGGAGTAGCACCCAC
CAAGGCAAAGAGAAGAGTGGTGCAGAGAGAAAAAAGAGCAGTGGGAATAGGAGCTTTGTTCCTTGGGTTC
TTGGGAGCAGCAGGAAGCACTATGGGCGCAGCGTCAATGACGCTGACGGTACAGGCCAGACAATTATTGT
CTGGTATAGTGCAGCAGCAGAACAATTTGCTGAGGGCTATTGAGGCGCAACAGCATCTGTTGCAACTCAC
AGTCTGGGGCATCAAGCAGCTCCAGGCAAGAATCCTGGCTGTGGAAAGATACCTAAAGGATCAACAGCTC
CTGGGGATTTGGGGTTGCTCTGGAAAACTCATTTGCACCACTGCTGTGCCTTGGAATGCTAGTTGGAGTA
ATAAATCTCTGGAACAGATTTGGAATAACATGACCTGGATGGAGTGGGACAGAGAAATTAACAATTACAC
AAGCTTAATACATTCCTTAATTGAAGAATCGCAAAACCAGCAAGAAAAGAATGAACAAGAATTATTGGAA
TTAGATAAATGGGCAAGTTTGTGGAATTGGTTTAACATAACAAATTGGCTGTGGTATATAAAAATATTCA
TAATGATAGTAGGAGGCTTGGTAGGTTTAAGAATAGTTTTTGCTGTACTTTCTATAGTGAATAGAGTTAG
GCAGGGATATTCACCATTATCGTTTCAGACCCACCTCCCAACCCCGAGGGGACCCGACAGGCCCGAAGGA
ATAGAAGAAGAAGGTGGAGAGAGAGACAGAGACAGATCCATTCGATTAGTGAACGGATCCTTAGCACTTA
TCTGGGACGATCTGCGGAGCCTGTGCCTCTTCAGCTACCACCGCTTGAGAGACTTACTCTTGATTGTAAC
GAGGATTGTGGAACTTCTGGGACGCAGGGGGTGGGAAGCCCTCAAATATTGGTGGAATCTCCTACAGTAT
TGGAGTCAGGAACTAAAGAATAGTGCTGTTAGCTTGCTCAATGCCACAGCCATAGCAGTAGCTGAGGGGA
CAGATAGGGTTATAGAAGTAGTACAAGGAGCTTGTAGAGCTATTCGCCACATACCTAGAAGAATAAGACA
GGGCTTGGAAAGGATTTTGCTATAAGATGGGTGGCAAGTGGTCAAAAAGTAGTGTGGTTGGATGGCCTAC
TGTAAGGGAAAGAATGAGACGAGCTGAGCCAGCAGCAGATGGGGTGGGAGCAGTATCTCGAGACGGATCC
AGCTAAGGGTCAAGACAATTCTGCAGATATCCAGCACAGTGGCGGCCGCTCGAGTCTAGAGGGCCCGCGG
TTCGAAGGTAAGCCTATCCCTAACCCTCTCCTCGGTCTCGATTCTACGCGTACCGGTCATCATCACCATC
ACCATTGAGTTTAAACCCGCTGATCAGCCTCGACTGTGCCTTCTAGTTGCCAGCCATCTGTTGTTTGCCC
CTCCCCCGTGCCTTCCTTGACCCTGGAAGGTGCCACTCCCACTGTCCTTTCCTAATAAAATGAGGAAATT
GCATCGCATTGTCTGAGTAGGTGTCATTCTATTCTGGGGGGTGGGGTGGGGCAGGACAGCAAGGGGGAGG
ATTGGGAAGACAATAGCAGGCATGCTGGGGATGCGGTGGGCTCTATGGCTTCTGAGGCGGAAAGAACCAG
CTGGGGCTCTAGGGGGTATCCCCACGCGCCCTGTAGCGGCGCATTAAGCGCGGCGGGTGTG
